>Addgene plasmid #211132 | pBiT3.1-N_PRPF19:1-504 | addgene full sequence | sequence record 425962 | Addgene NGS Result
AAGACGCGTTAATTAAGACGTCGGCAGTGAAAAAAATGCTTTATTTGTGAAATTTGTGATGCTATTGCTT
TATTTGTAACCATTATAAGCTGCAATAAACAAGTTAACAACAACAATTGCATTCATTTTATGTTTCAGGT
TCAGGGGGAGGTGTGGGAGGTTTTTTAAAGCAAGTAAAACCTCTACAAATGTGGTATGGCTGATTATGAT
CCGCGGCCGCAATACGTCGACGTTATCAGCTGACTTCGTACGAGAGCCTAGGATTATGGCGCGCCACTAG
TTATTAATAGTAATCAATTACGGGGTCATTAGTTCATAGCCCATATATGGAGTTCCGCGTTACATAACTT
ACGGTAAATGGCCCGCCTGGCTGACCGCCCAACGACCCCCGCCCATTGACGTCAATAATGACGTATGTTC
CCATAGTAACGCCAATAGGGACTTTCCATTGACGTCAATGGGTGGAGTATTTACGGTAAACTGCCCACTT
GGCAGTACATCAAGTGTATCATATGCCAAGTCCGCCCCCTATTGACGTCAATGACGGTAAATGGCCCGCC
TGGCATTATGCCCAGTACATGACCTTACGGGACTTTCCTACTTGGCAGTACATCTACGTATTAGTCATCG
CTATTACCATGGTGATGCGGTTTTGGCAGTACACCAATGGGCGTGGATAGCGGTTTGACTCACGGGGATT
TCCAAGTCTCCACCCCATTGACGTCAATGGGAGTTTGTTTTGGCACCAAAATCAACGGGACTTTCCAAAA
TGTCGTAATAACCCCGCCCCGTTGACGCAAATGGGCGGTAGGCGTGTACGGTGGGAGGTCTATATAAGCA
GAGCTGGTTTAGTGAACCGTCAGATCACTAGAATCTTTATTGCGGTAGTTTATCACAGTTAAATTGCTAA
CGCAGTCAGTGCTTCTGACACAACAGTCTCGAACTTAAGCTGCAGAAGTTGGTCGTGAGGCACTGGGCAG
GTAAGTATCAAGGTTACAAGACAGGTTTAAGGAGACCAATAGAAACTGGGCTTGTCGAGACAGAGAAGAC
TCTTGCGTTTCTGATAGGCACCTATTGGTCTTACTGACATCCACTTTGCCTTTCTCTCCACAGGTGTCCA
CTCCCAGTTCAATTACAGCTCTTAAGGCTAGAGTATTAATACGACTCACTATAGGGGTTAGCGATCGCCA
TGGTGAGCGGCTGGCGGCTGTTCAAGAAGATTAGCGGGAGCTCCGGTGGCTCGAGCGGTATGTCCCTAAT
CTGCTCCATCTCTAACGAAGTGCCGGAGCACCCATGTGTATCCCCTGTCTCTAATCATGTTTATGAGCGG
CGGCTCATCGAGAAGTACATTGCGGAGAATGGTACCGACCCCATCAACAACCAGCCTCTCTCCGAGGAGC
AGCTCATCGACATCAAAGTTGCTCACCCAATCCGGCCCAAGCCTCCCTCAGCCACCAGCATCCCGGCCAT
TCTGAAAGCTTTGCAGGATGAGTGGGATGCAGTCATGCTGCACAGCTTCACTCTGCGCCAGCAGCTGCAG
ACAACCCGCCAAGAGCTGTCACACGCTCTGTACCAGCACGATGCCGCCTGCCGTGTCATTGCCCGTCTCA
CCAAGGAAGTCACTGCTGCCCGAGAAGCTCTGGCTACCCTGAAACCACAGGCTGGCCTCATTGTGCCCCA
GGCTGTGCCAAGTTCCCAACCAAGTGTTGTGGGTGCGGGTGAGCCAATGGATTTGGGTGAGCTGGTGGGA
ATGACCCCAGAGATTATTCAGAAGCTTCAAGACAAAGCCACTGTGCTAACCACGGAGCGCAAGAAGAGAG
GGAAGACTGTGCCTGAGGAGCTGGTGAAGCCAGAAGAGCTCAGCAAATACCGGCAGGTGGCATCCCACGT
GGGGTTGCACAGTGCCAGCATTCCTGGGATCCTGGCCCTGGACCTCTGCCCGTCCGACACCAACAAGATC
CTCACTGGTGGGGCGGATAAAAATGTCGTTGTGTTTGACAAAAGTTCTGAACAAATCCTGGCTACCCTCA
AAGGCCATACCAAGAAGGTCACCAGCGTGGTGTTTCACCCTTCCCAGGACCTGGTGTTTTCTGCTTCCCC
CGATGCCACTATCAGGATTTGGTCGGTCCCCAATGCCTCTTGTGTACAGGTGGTTCGGGCCCATGAGAGT
GCTGTGACAGGCCTCAGCCTTCATGCCACTGGCGACTATCTCCTGAGCTCCTCCGATGATCAGTACTGGG
CTTTCTCTGACATCCAGACAGGGCGTGTGCTCACCAAGGTGACAGATGAGACCTCCGGCTGCTCTCTCAC
CTGTGCACAGTTCCACCCTGACGGACTCATCTTTGGAACAGGAACCATGGACTCTCAGATCAAGATCTGG
GACTTGAAGGAACGTACTAATGTGGCCAACTTCCCTGGCCACTCGGGCCCCATCACTAGCATCGCCTTCT
CTGAGAATGGTTACTACCTGGCTACAGCGGCTGATGACTCCTCTGTCAAGCTCTGGGATCTGCGCAAGCT
TAAGAACTTTAAGACTTTGCAGCTGGATAACAACTTTGAGGTAAAGTCACTGATCTTTGACCAGAGTGGT
ACCTACCTGGCTCTTGGGGGCACGGATGTCCAGATCTACATCTGCAAACAATGGACGGAGATTCTTCACT
TTACAGAGCATAGCGGCCTGACCACAGGGGTGGCCTTCGGGCATCACGCCAAGTTCATCGCTTCAACAGG
CATGGACAGAAGCCTCAAGTTCTACAGCCTGTAATCTAGAGGTCAAGCTTCGGGGGTTTAAACCTGCAGG
CATGCAAGCTGATTTGGCTGCTGCCACCGCTGAGCAAGGCCGCTTCGAGCAGACATGATAAGATACATTG
ATGAGTTTGGACAAACCACAACTAGAATGCAGTGAAAAAAATGCTTTATTTGTGAAATTTGTGATGCTAT
TGCTTTATTTGTAACCATTATAAGCTGCAATAAACAAGTTAACAACAACAATTGCATTCATTTTATGTTT
CAGGTTCAGGGGGAGATGTGGGAGGTTTTTTTAAGCAAGTAAAACCTCTACAAATGTGGTAAAATCTTAA
TTAAGACTTCTAATATAACTTCGTATAGCATACATTATACGAAGTTATGGTTCCACTGTTGACAATTAAT
CATCGGCATAGTATATCGGCATAGTATAATACGACAAGGTGAGGAACTAAACCCAGGAGGCAGATCATGA
TTGAACAAGATGGATTGCACGCAGGTTCTCCGGCCGCTTGGGTGGAGAGGCTATTCGGCTATGACTGGGC
ACAACAGACAATCGGCTGCTCTGATGCCGCCGTGTTCCGGCTGTCAGCGCAGGGGCGCCCGGTTCTTTTT
GTCAAGACCGACCTGTCCGGTGCCCTGAATGAACTGCAGGACGAGGCAGCGCGGCTATCGTGGCTGGCCA
CGACGGGCGTTCCTTGCGCAGCTGTGCTCGACGTTGTCACTGAAGCGGGAAGGGACTGGCTGCTATTGGG
CGAAGTGCCGGGGCAGGATCTCCTGTCATCTCACCTTGCTCCTGCCGAGAAAGTATCCATCATGGCTGAT
GCAATGCGGCGGCTGCATACGCTTGATCCGGCTACCTGCCCATTCGACCACCAAGCGAAACATCGCATCG
AGCGAGCACGTACTCGGATGGAAGCCGGTCTTGTCGATCAGGATGATCTGGACGAAGAGCATCAGGGGCT
CGCGCCAGCCGAACTGTTCGCCAGGCTCAAGGCGCGCATGCCCGACGGCGAGGATCTCGTCGTGACCCAT
GGCGATGCCTGCTTGCCGAATATCATGGTGGAAAATGGCCGCTTTTCTGGATTCATCGACTGTGGCCGGC
TGGGTGTGGCGGACCGCTATCAGGACATAGCGTTGGCTACCCGTGATATTGCTGAAGAGCTTGGCGGCGA
ATGGGCTGACCGCTTCCTCGTGCTTTACGGTATCGCCGCTCCCGATTCGCAGCGCATCGCCTTCTATCGC
CTTCTTGACGAGTTCTTCTGATTCGAAATGACCGACCAAGCGACGCCCAACCGGTATCAGCTCACTCAAA
GGCGGTAATACGGTTATCCACAGAATCAGGGGATAACGCAGGAAAGAACATGTGAGCAAAAGGCCAGCAA
AAGGCCAGGAACCGTAAAAAGGCCGCGTTGCTGGCGTTTTTCCATAGGCTCCGCCCCCCTGACGAGCATC
ACAAAAATCGACGCTCAAGTCAGAGGTGGCGAAACCCGACAGGACTATAAAGATACCAGGCGTTTCCCCC
TGGAAGCTCCCTCGTGCGCTCTCCTGTTCCGACCCTGCCGCTTACCGGATACCTGTCCGCCTTTCTCCCT
TCGGGAAGCGTGGCGCTTTCTCATAGCTCACGCTGTAGGTATCTCAGTTCGGTGTAGGTCGTTCGCTCCA
AGCTGGGCTGTGTGCACGAACCCCCCGTTCAGCCCGACCGCTGCGCCTTATCCGGTAACTATCGTCTTGA
GTCCAACCCGGTAAGACACGACTTATCGCCACTGGCAGCAGCCACTGGTAACAGGATTAGCAGAGCGAGG
TATGTAGGCGGTGCTACAGAGTTCTTGAAGTGGTGGCCTAACTACGGCTACACTAGAAGGACAGTATTTG
GTATCTGCGCTCTGCTGAAGCCAGTTACCTTCGGAAAAAGAGTTGGTAGCTCTTGATCCGGCAAACAAAC
CACCGCTGGTAGCGGTGGTTTTTTTGTTTGCAAGCAGCAGATTACGCGCAGAAAAAAAGGATTTCAAGAA
GATCCTTTGATCTTTTCTACGGGGTCTGACGCTCAGTGGAACGAAAACTCACGTTAAGGGATTTTGGTCA
TGAGATTATCAAAAAGGATCTTCACCTAGATCCTTTTATAGTCCGGAATCGTCACACAAAAAACCAACAC
ACAGATGTAATGAAAATAAAGATATTTTATTGCGGCCATCGTGATGGCTAGAGTTTAGCCCTCCCACACA
TAACCAGAGGGCAGCAATTCACGAATCCCAACTGCCGTCGGCTGTCCATCACTGTCCTTCACTATGGCTT
TGATCCCAGGATGCAGATCGAGAAGCACCTGTCGGCACCGTCCGCAGGGGCTCAAGATGCCCCTGTTCTC
ATTTCCGATCGCGACGATACAAGTCAGGTTGCCAGCTGCCGCAGCAGCAGCAGTGCCCAGCACCACGAGT
TCTGCACAAGGTCCCCCAGTAAAATGATATACATTGACACCAGTGAAGATGCGGCCGTCGCTAGAGAGAG
CTGCGCTGGCGACGCTGTAGTCTTCAGAGATGGGGATGCTGTTGATTGTAGCCGTTGCTCTTTCAATGAG
GGTGGATTCTTCTTGAGACAAAGGCTTGGCCATGGTGGCGCTAGTGTCAGAAGAATCGAGCTTTTTGCAA
AAGCCTAGGCCTCCAAAAAAGCCTCCTCACTACTTCTGGAATAGCTCAGAGGCCGAGGCGGCCTCGGCCT
CTGCATAAATAAAAAAAATTAGTCAGCCATGGGGCGGAGAATGGGCGGAACTGGGCGGAGTTAGGGGCGG
GATGGGCGGAGTTAGGGGCGGGACTATGGTTGCTGACTAATTGAGATGCATGCTTTGCATACTTCTGCCT
GCTGGGGAGCCTGGGGACTTTCCACACCTGGTTGCTGACTAATTGAGATGCATGCTTTGCATACTTCTGC
CTGCTGGGGAGCCTGGGGACTTTCCACACCCTAACTGACACACATTCCACAGCTGGTTCTTTCCGCCTCA
GAAGGTACCTAACCAAGTTCCTCTTTCAGAGGTTATTTCAGGCCATGGTGCTGCGC
Features (pLannotate 1.2.2; 17 found; start..end, strand, type, name):
     24..105     -  polyA_signal   SV40 poly(A) signal: SV40 polyadenylation signal
    128..211     -  CDS            large T antigen (fragment): large T antigen from SV40 (simian virus 40)
    276..641     +  enhancer       CMV enhancer: human cytomegalovirus immediate early enhancer
    643..842     +  promoter       CMV promoter: human cytomegalovirus (CMV) immediate early promoter
    981..1113    +  intron         chimeric intron: chimera between introns from human β-globin and immunoglobulin heavy chain genes
   1157..1175    +  promoter       T7 promoter: promoter for bacteriophage T7 RNA polymerase
   1250..2761    +  CDS            PRPF19: PRP19_HUMAN - Also known as NMP200 From Homo sapiens (Human).
   2792..2810    +  misc_feature   MCS (fragment): pUC18/19 multiple cloning site
   2859..2980    -  polyA_signal   SV40 poly(A) signal: SV40 polyadenylation signal
   3003..3071    -  CDS            large T antigen (fragment): large T antigen from SV40 (simian virus 40)
   3095..3128    +  protein_bind   loxP: Cre-mediated recombination occurs in the 8-bp core sequence (GCATACAT). Cre recombinase
   3138..3185    +  promoter       EM7 promoter: synthetic bacterial promoter&nbsp
   3217..4008    +  CDS            neo: KKA2_KLEPN - Also known as kan, nptII. Experimental evidence at protein level: Swiss-Prot protein existence level 1. Resistance to kanamycin, neomycin, paromomycin, ribostamycin, butirosin and gentamicin B. From Klebsiella pneumoniae.
   4169..4757    -  rep_origin     ori: high-copy-number ColE1/pMB1/pBR322/pUC origin of replication
   4883..4931    -  polyA_signal   poly(A) signal: synthetic polyadenylation signal
   4955..5353    -  CDS            BSD: blasticidin S deaminase; Aspergillus terreus BSD; confers resistance to blasticidin
   5384..5741    -  promoter       SV40 promoter: SV40 enhancer and early promoter
