[The description below was written by a language model from this plasmid's Addgene catalogue record and pLannotate feature annotations shown in this document.]
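Description:
pBiT3.1-N_PRPF19:1-504 is a mammalian expression plasmid built on Promega's pBiT3.1-N backbone, carrying the full-length, wild-type human PRPF19 coding sequence (residues M1 to L504, 1,512 bp) derived from a Mammalian Gene Collection clone. The insert was introduced by ligation-independent cloning, with flanking XhoI and XbaI sites retained. It is fused at its N-terminus to the HiBiT peptide followed by a short glycine-serine linker. HiBiT is the small, high-affinity fragment of split NanoLuc luciferase, which produces luminescence when complemented by the LgBiT partner, so the tagged protein can be quantified in cells or lysates.

Expression is driven by the CMV immediate-early enhancer and promoter, followed by a chimeric β-globin/immunoglobulin intron that improves mRNA processing, and is terminated by an SV40 polyadenylation signal. A T7 promoter upstream of the open reading frame serves as a sequencing primer site and could support in vitro transcription. The plasmid replicates in E. coli at high copy from a ColE1/pUC-type origin and is selected with kanamycin through the neo (nptII) gene, which the annotation places behind the bacterial EM7 promoter, next to a single loxP site.

The catalogue entry lists neomycin/G418 as the mammalian selectable marker. However, the feature table shows no eukaryotic promoter directly upstream of neo, and it does show a separate SV40 promoter-driven blasticidin S deaminase cassette with a synthetic poly(A) signal, so the two sources do not fully agree on mammalian selection.

The associated publication evaluates the ligandability of WD40 repeat proteins, which suggests a role in luminescence-based cellular assays of PRPF19, although the record does not specify the assay.
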