Addgene plasmid #211132: pBiT3.1-N_PRPF19:1-504
Purpose: Mammalian expression of full-length human PRPF19. N-terminal HiBiT tag.
Depositing lab: Cheryl Arrowsmith. Depositing organization: University of Toronto. Publication: A Target Class Ligandability Evaluation of WD40 Repeat-Containing Proteins. Ackloo S, Li F, Szewczyk M, Seitova A, Loppnau P, Zeng H, Xu J, Ahmad S, Arnautova YA, Baghaie AJ, Beldar S, Bolotokova A, Centrella PA, Chau I, Clark MA, Cuozzo JW, Dehghani-Tafti S, Disch JS, Dong A, Dumas A, Feng JA, Ghiabi P, Gibson E, Gilmer J, Goldman B, Green SR, Guie MA, Guilinger JP, Harms N, Herasymenko O, Houliston S, Hutchinson A, Kearnes S, Keefe AD, Kimani SW, Kramer T, Kutera M, Kwak HA, Lento C, Li Y, Liu J, Loup J, Machado RAC, Mulhern CJ, Perveen S, Righetto GL, Riley P, Shrestha S, Sigel EA, Silva M, Sintchak MD, Slakman BL, Taylor RD, Thompson J, Torng W, Underkoffler C, von Rechenberg M, Walsh RT, Watson I, Wilson DJ, Wolf E, Yadav M, Yazdi AK, Zhang J, Zhang Y, Santhakumar V, Edwards AM, Barsyte-Lovejoy D, Schapira M, Brown PJ, Halabelian L, Arrowsmith CH. J Med Chem. 2025 Jan 23;68(2):1092-1112. doi: 10.1021/acs.jmedchem.4c02010. Epub 2024 Nov 4. PubMed 39495097.
Backbone
  Vector backbone: pBiT3.1-N
  Backbone manufacturer: Promega
  Vector type: Mammalian Expression
  Selectable markers: Neomycin (select with G418)
Growth in bacteria
  Bacterial resistance: Kanamycin, 50 μg/mL
  Growth temperature: 37°C
  Growth strain: DH5alpha
  Copy number: High Copy
Gene/Insert
  Gene/Insert name: PRPF19:M1-L504
  Species: H. sapiens (human)
  Insert size (bp): 1512
  Mutation: wild type
  Entrez Gene: PRPF19 (a.k.a. NMP200, PRP19, PSO4, SNEV, UBOX4, hPSO4)
  Promoter: CMV
  Tag / fusion protein: MVSGWRLFKKISGSSGGSSG (N terminal on insert)
  Cloning method: Ligation Independent Cloning
  Sequencing primers: 5′ T7; 3′ TTGCTCAGCGGTGGCAGCAG
Resource information
  A portion of this plasmid was derived from a plasmid made by: Mammalian Gene Collection (BC008719.2)
Terms and licenses: Academic/Nonprofit Terms; Industry Terms: Not Available to Industry
Depositor comments: 5' Cloning Site: Xho1 (not destroyed), 3' Cloning Site: Xba1 (not destroyed).
How to cite: pBiT3.1-N_PRPF19:1-504 was a gift from Cheryl Arrowsmith (Addgene plasmid # 211132 ; http://n2t.net/addgene:211132 ; RRID:Addgene_211132)
