>Addgene plasmid #211132 | pBiT3.1-N_PRPF19:1-504 | depositor partial sequence | sequence record 411742 | Insert sequence
ATGTCCCTAATCTGCTCCATCTCTAACGAAGTGCCGGAGCACCCATGTGTATCCCCTGTCTCTAATCATG
TTTATGAGCGGCGGCTCATCGAGAAGTACATTGCGGAGAATGGTACCGACCCCATCAACAACCAGCCTCT
CTCCGAGGAGCAGCTCATCGACATCAAAGTTGCTCACCCAATCCGGCCCAAGCCTCCCTCAGCCACCAGC
ATCCCGGCCATTCTGAAAGCTTTGCAGGATGAGTGGGATGCAGTCATGCTGCACAGCTTCACTCTGCGCC
AGCAGCTGCAGACAACCCGCCAAGAGCTGTCACACGCTCTGTACCAGCACGATGCCGCCTGCCGTGTCAT
TGCCCGTCTCACCAAGGAAGTCACTGCTGCCCGAGAAGCTCTGGCTACCCTGAAACCACAGGCTGGCCTC
ATTGTGCCCCAGGCTGTGCCAAGTTCCCAACCAAGTGTTGTGGGTGCGGGTGAGCCAATGGATTTGGGTG
AGCTGGTGGGAATGACCCCAGAGATTATTCAGAAGCTTCAAGACAAAGCCACTGTGCTAACCACGGAGCG
CAAGAAGAGAGGGAAGACTGTGCCTGAGGAGCTGGTGAAGCCAGAAGAGCTCAGCAAATACCGGCAGGTG
GCATCCCACGTGGGGTTGCACAGTGCCAGCATTCCTGGGATCCTGGCCCTGGACCTCTGCCCGTCCGACA
CCAACAAGATCCTCACTGGTGGGGCGGATAAAAATGTCGTTGTGTTTGACAAAAGTTCTGAACAAATCCT
GGCTACCCTCAAAGGCCATACCAAGAAGGTCACCAGCGTGGTGTTTCACCCTTCCCAGGACCTGGTGTTT
TCTGCTTCCCCCGATGCCACTATCAGGATTTGGTCGGTCCCCAATGCCTCTTGTGTACAGGTGGTTCGGG
CCCATGAGAGTGCTGTGACAGGCCTCAGCCTTCATGCCACTGGCGACTATCTCCTGAGCTCCTCCGATGA
TCAGTACTGGGCTTTCTCTGACATCCAGACAGGGCGTGTGCTCACCAAGGTGACAGATGAGACCTCCGGC
TGCTCTCTCACCTGTGCACAGTTCCACCCTGACGGACTCATCTTTGGAACAGGAACCATGGACTCTCAGA
TCAAGATCTGGGACTTGAAGGAACGTACTAATGTGGCCAACTTCCCTGGCCACTCGGGCCCCATCACTAG
CATCGCCTTCTCTGAGAATGGTTACTACCTGGCTACAGCGGCTGATGACTCCTCTGTCAAGCTCTGGGAT
CTGCGCAAGCTTAAGAACTTTAAGACTTTGCAGCTGGATAACAACTTTGAGGTAAAGTCACTGATCTTTG
ACCAGAGTGGTACCTACCTGGCTCTTGGGGGCACGGATGTCCAGATCTACATCTGCAAACAATGGACGGA
GATTCTTCACTTTACAGAGCATAGCGGCCTGACCACAGGGGTGGCCTTCGGGCATCACGCCAAGTTCATC
GCTTCAACAGGCATGGACAGAAGCCTCAAGTTCTACAGCCTG
